Addgene plasmid #162318: pCRISPR2_IHFdist_rm
Purpose: P. aeruginosa PA14 CRISPR2 locus, with the IHFdistal binding site removed
Depositing lab: Blake Wiedenheft. Depositing organization: Montana State University. Publication: Distribution and phasing of sequence motifs that facilitate CRISPR adaptation. Santiago-Frangos A, Buyukyoruk M, Wiegand T, Krishna P, Wiedenheft B. Curr Biol. 2021 Aug 23;31(16):3515-3524.e6. doi: 10.1016/j.cub.2021.05.068. Epub 2021 Jun 25. PubMed 34174210.
Backbone
  Vector backbone: pHERD30T
  Backbone size w/o insert (bp): 5000
  Total vector size (bp): 7000
  Vector type: Bacterial Expression
Growth in bacteria
  Bacterial resistance: Gentamicin, 10 μg/mL
  Growth temperature: 37°C
  Growth strain: DH5alpha
  Copy number: High Copy
Gene/Insert
  Gene/Insert name: Pseudomonas aeruginosa PA14 CRISPR2 locus (alt name: P. aeruginosa PA14 CRISPR locus adjacent to the Cas1 gene)
  Insert size (bp): 1900
  Mutation: IHF distal site is removed
  Cloning method: Restriction Enzyme; 5′ cloning site NcoI (unknown if destroyed); 3′ cloning site SphI (unknown if destroyed)
  Sequencing primers: 5′ pBAD_F
Terms and licenses: Academic/Nonprofit Terms; Industry Terms: Not Available to Industry
How to cite: pCRISPR2_IHFdist_rm was a gift from Blake Wiedenheft (Addgene plasmid # 162318 ; http://n2t.net/addgene:162318 ; RRID:Addgene_162318)
