[The description below was written by a language model from this plasmid's Addgene catalogue record and pLannotate feature annotations shown in this document.]
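Description:
pCRISPR2_IHFdist_rm is a bacterial plasmid of about 7 kb built on the pHERD30T backbone, an Escherichia–Pseudomonas shuttle vector. It carries two replication systems: a high-copy ColE1/pUC-type origin for propagation in E. coli, and the pRO1600 oriV with its cognate Rep protein, which supports replication in Pseudomonas aeruginosa and related hosts. An incP oriT allows mobilisation by conjugation when transfer functions are supplied in trans. Selection is by gentamicin, through the aacC1 acetyltransferase gene driven by a class 1 integron Pc promoter. The annotated β-lactamase and lacZα sequences are only fragments, presumably backbone remnants. The backbone also supplies the arabinose-inducible system, with araC divergently transcribed from the araBAD promoter, followed by a T7 gene 10 ribosome binding site.

The insert, roughly 1.9 kb and cloned between NcoI and SphI sites, is the P. aeruginosa PA14 CRISPR2 locus, the array that lies adjacent to the cas1 gene. The feature table identifies 22 direct repeats of 28 bp at a regular spacing of about 60 bp, on the same strand as the araBAD promoter and downstream of it. The defining modification is removal of the distal binding site for integration host factor (IHF). This site and the leader region are not annotated in the table, so the exact position and extent of the change cannot be read from it.

IHF is a DNA-bending protein implicated in directing new spacer integration to the leader end of some CRISPR arrays. The associated study concerns sequence motifs that facilitate CRISPR adaptation, so this construct most plausibly serves as a mutant substrate for testing how the distal IHF site contributes to spacer acquisition, in comparison with an unmodified locus.
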