Features (pLannotate 1.2.2; 33 found; start..end, strand, type, name):
     22..44      -  RBS            RBS: efficient ribosome binding site from bacteriophage T7 gene 10 (Olins and Rangwala, 1989)
     71..355     -  promoter       araBAD promoter: araBAD; promoter of the L-arabinose operon of E. coli; the araC regulatory gene is transcribed in the opposite direction (Guzman et al., 1995)
    382..1260    +  CDS            araC: L-arabinose regulatory protein; araC
   1417..1525    +  oriT           oriT: incP origin of transfer
   1595..2183    -  rep_origin     ori: high-copy-number ColE1/pMB1/pBR322/pUC origin of replication
   2355..2907    -  CDS            bla(M) (fragment): β-lactamase lacking the signal sequence; bla(M); allows cytosolic expression of β-lactamase
   2984..3517    -  CDS            GmR: gentamycin acetyltransferase; aacC1; confers resistance to gentamycin
   3687..3715    -  promoter       Pc promoter: intI1 (promoter lies within the coding sequence); class 1 integron promoter
   3756..4107    -  rep_origin     pRO1600 oriV: broad-host-range origin of replication from Pseudomonas aeruginosa plasmid pRO1600; requires the pRO1600 Rep protein for replication (West et al., 1994)
   4121..4954    +  CDS            pRO1600 Rep: replication protein for the broad-host-range plasmid pRO1600 from Pseudomonas aeruginosa&nbsp
   4985..5132    -  CDS            lacZα (fragment): LacZα fragment of β-galactosidase; lacZ fragment
   5450..5477    -  ncRNA          CRISPR-DR4: Accession: RF01317 - CRISPR RNA direct repeat element
   5510..5537    -  ncRNA          CRISPR-DR4: Accession: RF01317 - CRISPR RNA direct repeat element
   5570..5597    -  ncRNA          CRISPR-DR4: Accession: RF01317 - CRISPR RNA direct repeat element
   5630..5657    -  ncRNA          CRISPR-DR4: Accession: RF01317 - CRISPR RNA direct repeat element
   5690..5717    -  ncRNA          CRISPR-DR4: Accession: RF01317 - CRISPR RNA direct repeat element
   5750..5777    -  ncRNA          CRISPR-DR4: Accession: RF01317 - CRISPR RNA direct repeat element
   5810..5837    -  ncRNA          CRISPR-DR4: Accession: RF01317 - CRISPR RNA direct repeat element
   5870..5897    -  ncRNA          CRISPR-DR4: Accession: RF01317 - CRISPR RNA direct repeat element
   5930..5957    -  ncRNA          CRISPR-DR4: Accession: RF01317 - CRISPR RNA direct repeat element
   5990..6017    -  ncRNA          CRISPR-DR4: Accession: RF01317 - CRISPR RNA direct repeat element
   6050..6077    -  ncRNA          CRISPR-DR4: Accession: RF01317 - CRISPR RNA direct repeat element
   6110..6137    -  ncRNA          CRISPR-DR4: Accession: RF01317 - CRISPR RNA direct repeat element
   6170..6197    -  ncRNA          CRISPR-DR4: Accession: RF01317 - CRISPR RNA direct repeat element
   6230..6257    -  ncRNA          CRISPR-DR4: Accession: RF01317 - CRISPR RNA direct repeat element
   6290..6317    -  ncRNA          CRISPR-DR4: Accession: RF01317 - CRISPR RNA direct repeat element
   6350..6377    -  ncRNA          CRISPR-DR4: Accession: RF01317 - CRISPR RNA direct repeat element
   6410..6437    -  ncRNA          CRISPR-DR4: Accession: RF01317 - CRISPR RNA direct repeat element
   6470..6497    -  ncRNA          CRISPR-DR4: Accession: RF01317 - CRISPR RNA direct repeat element
   6530..6557    -  ncRNA          CRISPR-DR4: Accession: RF01317 - CRISPR RNA direct repeat element
   6590..6617    -  ncRNA          CRISPR-DR4: Accession: RF01317 - CRISPR RNA direct repeat element
   6651..6678    -  ncRNA          CRISPR-DR4: Accession: RF01317 - CRISPR RNA direct repeat element
   6711..6738    -  ncRNA          CRISPR-DR4: Accession: RF01317 - CRISPR RNA direct repeat element
>Addgene plasmid #162318 | pCRISPR2_IHFdist_rm | addgene full sequence | sequence record 416376 | Addgene NGS Result
AGGCATCCATGGGTATGTATATCTCCTTCTTAAAGTTAAACAAAATTATTTCTAGCCCAAAAAAACGGGT
ATGGAGAAACAGTAGAGAGTTGCGATAAAAAGCGTCAGGTAGGATCCGCTAATCTTATGGATAAAAATGC
TATGGCATAGCAAAGTGTGACGCCGTGCAAATAATCAATGTGGACTTTTCTGCCGTGATTATAGACACTT
TTGTTACGCGTTTTTGTCATGGCTTTGGTCCCGCTTTGTTACAGAATGCTTTTAATAAGCGGGGTTACCG
GTTTGGTTAGCGAGAAGAGCCAGTAAAAGACGCAGTGACGGCAATGTCTGATGCAATATGGACAATTGGT
TTCTTCTCTGAATGGCGGGAGTATGAAAAGTATGGCTGAAGCGCAAAATGATCCCCTGCTGCCGGGATAC
TCGTTTAATGCCCATCTGGTGGCGGGTTTAACGCCGATTGAGGCCAACGGTTATCTCGATTTTTTTATCG
ACCGACCGCTGGGAATGAAAGGTTATATTCTCAATCTCACCATTCGCGGTCAGGGGGTGGTGAAAAATCA
GGGACGAGAATTTGTTTGCCGACCGGGTGATATTTTGCTGTTCCCGCCAGGAGAGATTCATCACTACGGT
CGTCATCCGGAGGCTCGCGAATGGTATCACCAGTGGGTTTACTTTCGTCCGCGCGCCTACTGGCATGAAT
GGCTTAACTGGCCGTCAATATTTGCCAATACGGGGTTCTTTCGCCCGGATGAAGCGCACCAGCCGCATTT
CAGCGACCTGTTTGGGCAAATCATTAACGCCGGGCAAGGGGAAGGGCGCTATTCGGAGCTGCTGGCGATA
AATCTGCTTGAGCAATTGTTACTGCGGCGCATGGAAGCGATTAACGAGTCGCTCCATCCACCGATGGATA
ATCGGGTACGCGAGGCTTGTCAGTACATCAGCGATCACCTGGCAGACAGCAATTTTGATATCGCCAGCGT
CGCACAGCATGTTTGCTTGTCGCCGTCGCGTCTGTCACATCTTTTCCGCCAGCAGTTAGGGATTAGCGTC
TTAAGCTGGCGCGAGGACCAACGTATCAGCCAGGCGAAGCTGCTTTTGAGCACCACCCGGATGCCTATCG
CCACCGTCGGTCGCAATGTTGGTTTTGACGATCAACTCTATTTCTCGCGGGTATTTAAAAAATGCACCGG
GGCCAGCCCGAGCGAGTTCCGTGCCGGTTGTGAAGAAAAAGTGAATGATGTAGCCGTCAAGTTGTCATAA
TTTGGGGATTCCTTAAGGTATACTTTCCGCTGCATAACCCTGCTTCGGGGTCATTATAGCGATTTTTTCG
GTATATCCATCCTTTTTCGCACGATATACAGGATTTTGCCAAAGGGTTCGTGTAGACTTTCCTTGGTGTA
TCCAACGGCGTCAGCCGGGCAGGATAGGTGAAGTAGGCCCACCCGCGAGCGGGTGTTCCTTCTTCACTGT
CCCTTATTCGCACCTGGCGGTGCTCAACGGGAATCCTGCTCTGCGAGGCTGGCCGATAAGCTAGCTTGTG
AGCAAAAGGCCAGCAAAAGGCCAGGAACCGTAAAAAGGCCGCGTTGCTGGCGTTTTTCCATAGGCTCCGC
CCCCCTGACGAGCATCACAAAAATCGACGCTCAAGTCAGAGGTGGCGAAACCCGACAGGACTATAAAGAT
ACCAGGCGTTTCCCCCTGGAAGCTCCCTCGTGCGCTCTCCTGTTCCGACCCTGCCGCTTACCGGATACCT
GTCCGCCTTTCTCCCTTCGGGAAGCGTGGCGCTTTCTCATAGCTCACGCTGTAGGTATCTCAGTTCGGTG
TAGGTCGTTCGCTCCAAGCTGGGCTGTGTGCACGAACCCCCCGTTCAGCCCGACCGCTGCGCCTTATCCG
GTAACTATCGTCTTGAGTCCAACCCGGTAAGACACGACTTATCGCCACTGGCAGCAGCCACTGGTAACAG
GATTAGCAGAGCGAGGTATGTAGGCGGTGCTACAGAGTTCTTGAAGTGGTGGCCTAACTACGGCTACACT
AGAAGAACAGTATTTGGTATCTGCGCTCTGCTGAAGCCAGTTACCTTCGGAAAAAGAGTTGGTAGCTCTT
GATCCGGCAAACAAACCACCGCTGGTAGCGGTGGTTTTTTTGTTTGCAAGCAGCAGATTACGCGCAGAAA
AAAAGGATCTCAAGAAGATCCTTTGATCTTTTCTACGGGGTCTGACGCTCAGTGGAACGAAAACTCACGT
TAAGGGATTTTGGTCATGAGATTATCAAAAAGGATCTTCACCTAGATCCTTTTAAATTAAAAATGAAGTT
TTAAATCAATCTAAAGTATATATGAGTAAACTTGGTCTGACAGTTACCAATGCTTAATCAGTGAGGCACC
TATCTCAGCGATCTGTCTATTTCGTTCATCCATAGTTGCCTGACTCCCCGTCGTGTAGATAACTACGATA
CGGGAGGGCTTACCATCTGGCCCCAGTGCTGCAATGATACCGCGAGACCCACGCTCACCGGCTCCAGATT
TATCAGCAATAAACCAGCCAGCCGGAAGGGCCGAGCGCAGAAGTGGTCCTGCAACTTTATCCGCCTCCAT
CCAGTCTATTAATTGTTGCCGGGAAGCTAGAGTAAGTAGTTCGCCAGTTAATAGTTTGCGCAACGTTGTT
GCCATTGCTACAGGCATCGTGGTGTCACGCTCGTCGTTTGGTATGGCTTCATTCAGCTCCGGTTCCCAAC
GATCAAGGCGAGTTACATGATCCCCCATGTTGTGCAAAAAAGCGGTTAGCTCCTTCGGTCCTCCGATCGT
TGTCAGAAGTAAGTTGGCCGCAGTGTTATCACTCATGGTTATGGCAGCACTGCATAATTCTCTTACTGTC
ATGCCATCCGTAAGATGCTTTTCTGTGACTGGTGAGTCGAATTGGCCGCGGCGTTGTGACAATTTACCGA
ACAACTCCGCGGCCGGGAAGCCGATCTCGGCTTGAACGAATTGTTAGGTGGCGGTACTTGGGTCGATATC
AAAGTGCATCACTTCTTCCCGTATGCCCAACTTTGTATAGAGAGCCACTGCGGGATCGTCACCGTAATCT
GCTTGCACGTAGATCACATAAGCACCAAGCGCGTTGGCCTCATGCTTGAGGAGATTGATGAGCGCGGTGG
CAATGCCCTGCCTCCGGTGCTCGCCGGAGACTGCGAGATCATAGATATAGATCTCACTACGCGGCTGCTC
AAACTTGGGCAGAACGTAAGCCGCGAGAGCGCCAACAACCGCTTCTTGGTCGAAGGCAGCAAGCGCGATG
AATGTCTTACTACGGAGCAAGTTCCCGAGGTAATCGGAGTCCGGCTGATGTTGGGAGTAGGTGGCTACGT
CTCCGAACTCACGACCGAAAAGATCAAGAGCAGCCCGCATGGATTTGACTTGGTCAGGGCCGAGCCTACA
TGTGCGAATGATGCCCATACTTGAGCCACCTAACTTTGTTTTAGGGCGACTGCCCTGCTGCGTAACATCG
TTGCTGCTCCATAACATCAAACATCGACCCACGGCGTAACGCGCTTGCTGCTTGGATGCCCGAGGCATAG
ACTGTACAAAAAAACAGTCATAACAAGCCATGAAAACCGCCACTGCGCCGTTACCACCGCTGCGTTCGGT
CAAGGTTCTGGACCAGTTGCGTGAGCGCATACGCTACTTGCATTACAGTTTACGAACCGAACAGGCTTAT
GTCAATTCGCGCCGCTGGTGCCGCTGGTTGGACGCCAAGGGTGAATCCGCCTCGATACCCTGATTACTCG
CTTCCTGCGCCCTCTCAGGCGGCGATAGGGGACTGGTAAAACGGGGATTGCCCAGACGCCTCCCCCGCCC
CTTCAGGGGCACAAATGCGGCCCCAACGGGGCCACGTAGTGGTGCGTTTTTTGCGTTTCCACCCTTTTCT
TCCTTTTCCCTTTTAAACCTTTTAGGACGTCTACAGGCCACGTAATCCGTGGCCTGTAGAGTTTAAAAAG
GGACGGATTTGTTGCCATTAAGGGACGGATTTGTTGTTAAGAAGGGACGGATTTGTTGTTGTAAAGGGAC
GGATTTGTTGTATTGTGGGACGCAGATACAGTGTCCCCTTATACACAAGGAATGTCGAACGTGGCCTCAC
CCCCAATGGTTTACAAAAGCAATGCCCTGGTCGAGGCCGCGTATCGCCTCAGTGTTCAGGAACAGCGGAT
CGTTCTGGCCTGTATTAGCCAGGTGAAGAGGAGCGAGCCTGTCACCGATGAAGTGATGTATTCAGTGACG
GCGGAGGACATAGCGACGATGGCGGGTGTCCCTATCGAATCTTCCTACAACCAGCTCAAAGAAGCGGCCC
TGCGCCTGAAACGGCGGGAAGTCCGGTTAACCCAAGAGCCCAATGGCAAGGGGAAAAGACCGAGTGTGAT
GATTACCGGCTGGGTGCAAACAATCATCTACCGGGAGGGTGAGGGCCGTGTAGAACTCAGGTTCACCAAA
GACATGCTGCCGTACCTGACGGAACTCACCAAACAGTTCACCAAATACGCCTTGGCTGACGTGGCCAAGA
TGGACAGCACCCACGCGATCAGGCTTTACGAGCTGCTCATGCAATGGGACAGCATCGGCCAGCGCGAAAT
AGAAATTGACCAGCTGCGAAAGTGGTTTCAACTGGAAGGCCGGTATCCCTCGATCAAGGACTTCAAGTTG
CGAGTGCTTGATCCAGCCGTGACGCAGATCAACGAGCACAGCCCGCTACAGGTGGAGTGGGCGCAGCGAA
AGACCGGGCGCAAGGTCACACATCTGTTGTTCAGTTTTGGACCGAAGAAGCCCGCCAAGGCGGTGGGTAA
GGCCCCAGCGAAGCGCAAGGCCGGGAAGATTTCAGATGCTGAGATCGCGAAACAGGCTCGCCCTGGTGAG
ACATGGGAAGCGGCCCGCGCTCGACTAACCCAGATGCCGCTGGATCTGGCCTAGAGGCCGTGGCCACCAC
GGCCCGGCCTGCCTTTCAGGCTGCGCAACTGTTGGGAAGGGCGATCGGTGCGGGCCTCTTCGCTATTACG
CCAGCTGGCGAAAGGGGGATGTGCTGCAAGGCGATTAAGTTGGGTAACGCCAGGGTTTTCCCAGTCACGA
CGTTGTAAAACGACGGCCAGTGCCAAGCTTGCATGCGAGTGAAGGATCGTCTTCAGTTCGCTGGGAGAAA
TGTCGTCCATGTTGACCGTGGCCTGTCCCTATCGGATCTATCGAATTCTGCGCCAAGGCAACTGTTTAGC
GGATATGGCCGATTGCCGCTACCCCGTTTTCGTCTGTGTGAGGAGCGTGAGCTTCCAAGCGAGGCACATT
GTCGTGGACGGGCGAGGCTGGCGGGCGGGGTAGGAACTTTATATTCGGATGTTTGGTAGTGGGATGGGGA
GGGTGGTTCTGCCTAGACGGCAGCGAACCCGGCGGCTGTTGTGGCCGAGGTGGGTTCGAGTTTCTTAGCT
GCCTACACGGCAGTGAACTGGATTCATGTATCAGGCATCGTACTCGGCAATTTCTTAGCTGCCTACACGG
CAGTGAACCAGGTAGACGCGGACATCAAGCCCGCCGTGAATTTCTTAGCTGCCTACACGGCAGTGAACGA
GAGCCGCAGGGAGCGGGGCCGCAAACTCCTTTTCTTAGCTGCCTACACGGCAGTGAACTGGAGGCGACCG
AACCCGGGCTGTTCGAGGATTTTCTTAGCTGCCTACACGGCAGTGAACAACCGCGCGCAACAGCTGTGCA
TCGTCACCTTTTTCTTAGCTGCCTACACGGCAGTGAACCGTCTCGATGCTGCCGTCGATGAGCGTCTTGT
TTTCTTAGCTGCCTACACGGCAGTGAACTTATCAAGCGGCTGTGCTGGGCCTGTTTCGTTTTTCTTAGCT
GCCTACACGGCAGTGAACGCCTTCGGTGGTGATCTTTCCGTTGTTTGCCTTTTCTTAGCTGCCTACACGG
CAGTGAACAATCGTGCTCGAGATACCAGCCATCCGCGCACTTTCTTAGCTGCCTACACGGCAGTGAACAA
CAGAACCGCGCACCTCGATCAGCCTCGCATTTTCTTAGCTGCCTACACGGCAGTGAACGTAAATCCAGCG
CCTGGGCTGCGCATTGTCCATTTCTTAGCTGCCTACACGGCAGTGAACCACGCAGCCAGGCTCGAACATC
GGCCCGGCTTTTTCTTAGCTGCCTACACGGCAGTGAACTACTACGACGACGCTTTGCAGGCTGATATTCA
TTTCTTAGCTGCCTACACGGCAGTGAACACGACGCGACCAGAATCGCGATTTGCACCCACTTTCTTAGCT
GCCTACACGGCAGTGAACGCGCTGACGCCGCATTCGGCGATCTGCTTCGTTTTCTTAGCTGCCTACACGG
CAGTGAACCGGGCGCTTGCGCCGGATCGGCGAATTGGATGTTTCTTAGCTGCCTACACGGCAGTGAACCC
GGGCTGGATGGACTCGAAGGGCGCCAGGCTTTTCTTAGCTGCCTACACGGCAGTGAACGACCAGATCCTG
CCGCAGTACTGGCAGGACCGTTTCTTAGCTGCCTACACGGCAGTGAACGTCGCAGCCACTGTGTCGGCCA
AAACCAGGTCTTTCTTAGCTGCCTACACGGCAGTGAACTTGACGAACGCCGTCCAGAAGTCACCACCCGG
CTTTCTTAGCTGCCTACACGGCAGTGAACACCGCGCTCGACTACTACAACGTCCGGCTGATTTTCTTAGC
TGCCTACACGGCAGTGAACTAGCTCCGAAAACCTATAACCATTTGAAGGAAAAAGAAATACCGAGTTTTT
CCCGCCAGAAACCCTCTTTTTTCGAGGTCTCGTAGAAATCGTCCGAAAAAAGGGTCGGAAGCTTCGGGCA
ATTGGCGGCCGTTTCGCGAGGACCGGGACGGCGATCAACCGTGCCGTTCGGGCGCGAAAGGTCTTTTGAT
GGGCGATGCCGCAAAGCCCCCGGCCAGGCCGGGGGCGTCGCGCCAGGGAGCGGCGCTACAGGCTCGGGTG
GCCCGCCTCGATTTCGGACA
